Addgene plasmid #118195: lentiSAMv2 CAMK1D TSS-guide4
Purpose: CRISPR-mediated activation of CAMK1D. Catalytically inactive Cas9 from S. pyogenes and VP64 with 2A-BlastR.
Depositing lab: Jorge Ferrer. Depositing organization: Imperial College London. Publication: Human pancreatic islet three-dimensional chromatin architecture provides insights into the genetics of type 2 diabetes. Miguel-Escalada I, Bonas-Guarch S, Cebola I, Ponsa-Cobas J, Mendieta-Esteban J, Atla G, Javierre BM, Rolando DMY, Farabella I, Morgan CC, Garcia-Hurtado J, Beucher A, Moran I, Pasquali L, Ramos-Rodriguez M, Appel EVR, Linneberg A, Gjesing AP, Witte DR, Pedersen O, Grarup N, Ravassard P, Torrents D, Mercader JM, Piemonti L, Berney T, de Koning EJP, Kerr-Conte J, Pattou F, Fedko IO, Groop L, Prokopenko I, Hansen T, Marti-Renom MA, Fraser P, Ferrer J. Nat Genet. 2019 Jun 28. pii: 10.1038/s41588-019-0457-0. doi: 10.1038/s41588-019-0457-0. PubMed 31253982.
Backbone
  Vector backbone: lentiSAMv2
  Backbone manufacturer: Feng Zhang (Addgene #75112)
  Vector type: Mammalian Expression, Lentiviral, CRISPR
  Selectable markers: Blasticidin
Growth in bacteria
  Bacterial resistance: Ampicillin, 100 μg/mL
  Growth temperature: 37°C
  Growth strain: Stbl3
  Copy number: High Copy
Gene/Insert
  Gene/Insert name: dCas9-VP64-2A-BlastR
  gRNA/shRNA sequence: GGGAGCGGGACATCCCCGA
  Species: H. sapiens (human)
  Promoter: EF1a core and U6
  Cloning method: Restriction Enzyme; 5′ cloning site Unknown (destroyed during cloning); 3′ cloning site Unknown (destroyed during cloning)
  Sequencing primers: 5′ GATCCGCCACCATGGATGC
Terms and licenses: Academic/Nonprofit Terms; Industry Terms: Not Available to Industry
Depositor comments: Please visit https://www.biorxiv.org/content/early/2018/08/27/400291 for bioRxiv preprint.
How to cite: lentiSAMv2 CAMK1D TSS-guide4 was a gift from Jorge Ferrer (Addgene plasmid # 118195 ; http://n2t.net/addgene:118195 ; RRID:Addgene_118195)
