[The description below was written by a language model from this plasmid's Addgene catalogue record and pLannotate feature annotations shown in this document.]
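Description:
lentiSAMv2 CAMK1D TSS-guide4 is a 13.5 kb lentiviral CRISPR activation plasmid built on the lentiSAMv2 backbone, carrying a guide RNA which, by its name, is directed at the transcription start site region of human CAMK1D. It is maintained in E. coli through a high-copy ColE1/pUC-type origin with ampicillin resistance, and the record lists the recombination-deficient strain Stbl3 as host, a common choice for constructs with repeated LTRs. An f1 origin and an SV40/EM7-driven bleomycin/Zeocin resistance cassette lie in the backbone outside the viral region.

The transfer cassette begins with a CMV enhancer/promoter fused to a truncated HIV-1 5' LTR, followed by the Ψ packaging signal, a partial gag sequence, the RRE and the cPPT/CTS. It ends with a WPRE and a second truncated LTR followed by a bGH polyadenylation signal. This layout fits Tat-independent production of the viral genome, with packaging functions supplied in trans. Within it, a human U6 promoter drives the guide in a S. pyogenes scaffold that contains two MS2 stem loops, which bind MS2 coat protein and so can recruit MS2-fused activator proteins supplied from a separate construct. Downstream, the EF-1α core promoter expresses a nucleoplasmin NLS-tagged, catalytically dead Cas9 (D10A/N863A). According to the catalogue entry this is fused to VP64 and linked by a 2A peptide to blasticidin S deaminase. The VP64 and 2A segments are not separately annotated in the feature table but would fall in the gap between dCas9 and BSD.

The construct is intended for blasticidin-selectable transduction of human cells to upregulate endogenous CAMK1D. It was deposited with a study of pancreatic islet chromatin architecture and type 2 diabetes genetics.
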