Features (pLannotate 1.2.2; 38 found; start..end, strand, type, name):
     18..36      +  misc_RNA       MS2 stem loop: stem loop that binds the bacteriophage MS2 coat protein
     47..83      +  misc_RNA       gRNA scaffold (fragment): guide RNA scaffold for the Streptococcus pyogenes CRISPR/Cas9 system
     88..106     +  misc_RNA       MS2 stem loop: stem loop that binds the bacteriophage MS2 coat protein
    117..136     +  misc_RNA       gRNA scaffold (fragment): guide RNA scaffold for the Streptococcus pyogenes CRISPR/Cas9 system
    149..167     +  CDS            small t antigen (fragment): SV40 (simian virus 40) small t antigen
    193..404     +  promoter       EF-1α core promoter: core promoter for human elongation factor EF-1α
    421..468     +  CDS            nucleoplasmin NLS: bipartite nuclear localization signal from nucleoplasmin
    468..4569    +  CDS            dCas9 (fragment): catalytically dead mutant of the Cas9 endonuclease from the Streptococcus pyogenes Type II CRISPR/Cas system RNA-guided DNA-binding protein that lacks endonuclease activity due to the D10A mutation in the RuvC catalytic domain and the N863A mutation in the HNH catalytic domain
   4894..5292    +  CDS            BSD: blasticidin S deaminase; Aspergillus terreus BSD; confers resistance to blasticidin
   5293..5314    +  misc_feature   MCS (fragment): pBluescript multiple cloning site
   5317..5905    +  misc_feature   WPRE: woodchuck hepatitis virus posttranscriptional regulatory element
   5842..6423    +  CDS            nef (fragment): NEF_HV1H2 - Experimental evidence at protein level: Swiss-Prot protein existence level 1. Extracellular Nef protein targets CD4(+) T-lymphocytes for apoptosis by interacting with CXCR4 surface receptors. From Human immunodeficiency virus type 1 group M subtype B (isolate HXB2) (HIV-1).
   6430..6610    +  LTR            5' LTR (truncated): truncated 5' long terminal repeat (LTR) from HIV-1
   6642..6866    +  polyA_signal   bGH poly(A) signal: bovine growth hormone polyadenylation signal
   6870..6891    +  promoter       SV40 promoter (fragment): SV40 enhancer and early promoter
   6912..7340    +  rep_origin     f1 ori (sequence partly withheld): f1 bacteriophage origin of replication; arrow indicates direction of (+) strand synthesis
   7354..7683    +  promoter       SV40 promoter: SV40 enhancer and early promoter
   7731..7778    +  promoter       EM7 promoter: synthetic bacterial promoter&nbsp
   7797..8171    +  CDS            BleoR: antibiotic-binding protein; Sh ble from Streptoalloteichus hindustanus; confers resistance to bleomycin, phleomycin, and Zeocin™
   8181..8306    +  CDS            ble (fragment): BLE_KLEPN - Experimental evidence at protein level: Swiss-Prot protein existence level 1. Binding protein with a strong affinity to the bleomycin family of antibiotics. Binds to CL990; an antimitotic-antibiotic compound. From Klebsiella pneumoniae.
   8301..8422    +  polyA_signal   SV40 poly(A) signal: SV40 polyadenylation signal
   8493..8515    -  protein_bind   lac operator (fragment): The lac repressor binds to the lac operator to inhibit transcription in E. coli. This inhibition can be relieved by adding lactose or isopropyl-β-D-thiogalactopyranoside (IPTG). lac repressor encoded by lacI
   8519..8549    -  promoter       lac promoter: promoter for the E. coli lac operon
   8564..8585    -  protein_bind   CAP binding site: CAP binding activates transcription in the presence of cAMP. E. coli catabolite activator protein
   8598..8690    -  CDS            lacI (fragment): lac repressor; lacI; The lac repressor binds to the lac operator to inhibit transcription in E. coli. This inhibition can be relieved by adding lactose or isopropyl-β-D-thiogalactopyranoside (IPTG).
   8873..9461    -  rep_origin     ori: high-copy-number ColE1/pMB1/pBR322/pUC origin of replication
   9632..10492   -  CDS            AmpR: β-lactamase; bla; confers resistance to ampicillin, carbenicillin, and related antibiotics
  10493..10597   -  promoter       AmpR promoter: bla
  10656..10708   -  misc_feature   bom (fragment): basis of mobility region from pBR322
  10863..11242   +  enhancer       CMV enhancer: human cytomegalovirus immediate early enhancer
  11243..11442   +  promoter       CMV promoter: human cytomegalovirus (CMV) immediate early promoter
  11460..11640   +  LTR            5' LTR (truncated): truncated 5' long terminal repeat (LTR) from HIV-1
  11687..11812   +  misc_feature   HIV-1 Ψ: packaging signal of human immunodeficiency virus type 1
  11796..12159   +  CDS            HIV-1 gag (fragment): gag protein from human immunodeficiency virus 1; gag
  12305..12538   +  misc_feature   RRE: The Rev response element (RRE) of HIV-1 allows for Rev-dependent mRNA export from the nucleus to the cytoplasm.
  12915..13015   +  CDS            Rev (fragment): human immunodeficiency virus 1 (HIV-1) Rev protein; rev; enhances nuclear export of unspliced and incompletely spliced viral mRNAs
  13065..13182   +  misc_feature   cPPT/CTS: central polypurine tract and central termination sequence of HIV-1
  13232..13472   +  promoter       U6 promoter: RNA polymerase III promoter for human U6 snRNA
>Addgene plasmid #118195 | lentiSAMv2 CAMK1D TSS-guide4 | addgene full sequence | sequence record 240416 | Addgene NGS Result
GTTTTAGAGCTAGGCCAACATGAGGATCACCCATGTCTGCAGGGCCTAGCAAGTTAAAATAAGGCTAGTC
CGTTATCAACTTGGCCAACATGAGGATCACCCATGTCTGCAGGGCCAAGTGGCACCGAGTCGGTGCTTTT
TTTGGATCCTAGGTCTTGAAAGGAGTGGGAATTGGCTCCGGTGCCCGTCAGTGGGCAGAGCGCACATCGC
CCACAGTCCCCGAGAAGTTGGGGGGAGGGGTCGGCAATTGATCCGGTGCCTAGAGAAGGTGGCGCGGGGT
AAACTGGGAAAGTGATGTCGTGTACTGGCTCCGCCTTTTTCCCGAGGGTGGGGGAGAACCGTATATAAGT
GCAGTAGTCGCCGTGAACGTTCTTTTTCGCAACGGGTTTGCCGCCAGAACACAGGCGTACGGCCACCATG
AAAAGGCCGGCGGCCACGAAAAAGGCCGGCCAGGCAAAAAAGAAAAAGGACAAGAAGTACAGCATCGGCC
TGGCCATCGGCACCAACTCTGTGGGCTGGGCCGTGATCACCGACGAGTACAAGGTGCCCAGCAAGAAATT
CAAGGTGCTGGGCAACACCGACCGGCACAGCATCAAGAAGAACCTGATCGGAGCCCTGCTGTTCGACAGC
GGCGAAACAGCCGAGGCCACCCGGCTGAAGAGAACCGCCAGAAGAAGATACACCAGACGGAAGAACCGGA
TCTGCTATCTGCAAGAGATCTTCAGCAACGAGATGGCCAAGGTGGACGACAGCTTCTTCCACAGACTGGA
AGAGTCCTTCCTGGTGGAAGAGGATAAGAAGCACGAGCGGCACCCCATCTTCGGCAACATCGTGGACGAG
GTGGCCTACCACGAGAAGTACCCCACCATCTACCACCTGAGAAAGAAACTGGTGGACAGCACCGACAAGG
CCGACCTGCGGCTGATCTATCTGGCCCTGGCCCACATGATCAAGTTCCGGGGCCACTTCCTGATCGAGGG
CGACCTGAACCCCGACAACAGCGACGTGGACAAGCTGTTCATCCAGCTGGTGCAGACCTACAACCAGCTG
TTCGAGGAAAACCCCATCAACGCCAGCGGCGTGGACGCCAAGGCCATCCTGTCTGCCAGACTGAGCAAGA
GCAGACGGCTGGAAAATCTGATCGCCCAGCTGCCCGGCGAGAAGAAGAATGGCCTGTTCGGCAACCTGAT
TGCCCTGAGCCTGGGCCTGACCCCCAACTTCAAGAGCAACTTCGACCTGGCCGAGGATGCCAAACTGCAG
CTGAGCAAGGACACCTACGACGACGACCTGGACAACCTGCTGGCCCAGATCGGCGACCAGTACGCCGACC
TGTTTCTGGCCGCCAAGAACCTGTCCGACGCCATCCTGCTGAGCGACATCCTGAGAGTGAACACCGAGAT
CACCAAGGCCCCCCTGAGCGCCTCTATGATCAAGAGATACGACGAGCACCACCAGGACCTGACCCTGCTG
AAAGCTCTCGTGCGGCAGCAGCTGCCTGAGAAGTACAAAGAGATTTTCTTCGACCAGAGCAAGAACGGCT
ACGCCGGCTACATTGACGGCGGAGCCAGCCAGGAAGAGTTCTACAAGTTCATCAAGCCCATCCTGGAAAA
GATGGACGGCACCGAGGAACTGCTCGTGAAGCTGAACAGAGAGGACCTGCTGCGGAAGCAGCGGACCTTC
GACAACGGCAGCATCCCCCACCAGATCCACCTGGGAGAGCTGCACGCCATTCTGCGGCGGCAGGAAGATT
TTTACCCATTCCTGAAGGACAACCGGGAAAAGATCGAGAAGATCCTGACCTTCCGCATCCCCTACTACGT
GGGCCCTCTGGCCAGGGGAAACAGCAGATTCGCCTGGATGACCAGAAAGAGCGAGGAAACCATCACCCCC
TGGAACTTCGAGGAAGTGGTGGACAAGGGCGCTTCCGCCCAGAGCTTCATCGAGCGGATGACCAACTTCG
ATAAGAACCTGCCCAACGAGAAGGTGCTGCCCAAGCACAGCCTGCTGTACGAGTACTTCACCGTGTATAA
CGAGCTGACCAAAGTGAAATACGTGACCGAGGGAATGAGAAAGCCCGCCTTCCTGAGCGGCGAGCAGAAA
AAGGCCATCGTGGACCTGCTGTTCAAGACCAACCGGAAAGTGACCGTGAAGCAGCTGAAAGAGGACTACT
TCAAGAAAATCGAGTGCTTCGACTCCGTGGAAATCTCCGGCGTGGAAGATCGGTTCAACGCCTCCCTGGG
CACATACCACGATCTGCTGAAAATTATCAAGGACAAGGACTTCCTGGACAATGAGGAAAACGAGGACATT
CTGGAAGATATCGTGCTGACCCTGACACTGTTTGAGGACAGAGAGATGATCGAGGAACGGCTGAAAACCT
ATGCCCACCTGTTCGACGACAAAGTGATGAAGCAGCTGAAGCGGCGGAGATACACCGGCTGGGGCAGGCT
GAGCCGGAAGCTGATCAACGGCATCCGGGACAAGCAGTCCGGCAAGACAATCCTGGATTTCCTGAAGTCC
GACGGCTTCGCCAACAGAAACTTCATGCAGCTGATCCACGACGACAGCCTGACCTTTAAAGAGGACATCC
AGAAAGCCCAGGTGTCCGGCCAGGGCGATAGCCTGCACGAGCACATTGCCAATCTGGCCGGCAGCCCCGC
CATTAAGAAGGGCATCCTGCAGACAGTGAAGGTGGTGGACGAGCTCGTGAAAGTGATGGGCCGGCACAAG
CCCGAGAACATCGTGATCGAAATGGCCAGAGAGAACCAGACCACCCAGAAGGGACAGAAGAACAGCCGCG
AGAGAATGAAGCGGATCGAAGAGGGCATCAAAGAGCTGGGCAGCCAGATCCTGAAAGAACACCCCGTGGA
AAACACCCAGCTGCAGAACGAGAAGCTGTACCTGTACTACCTGCAGAATGGGCGGGATATGTACGTGGAC
CAGGAACTGGACATCAACCGGCTGTCCGACTACGATGTGGACCACATCGTGCCTCAGAGCTTTCTGAAGG
ACGACTCCATCGACAACAAGGTGCTGACCAGAAGCGACAAGGCCCGGGGCAAGAGCGACAACGTGCCCTC
CGAAGAGGTCGTGAAGAAGATGAAGAACTACTGGCGGCAGCTGCTGAACGCCAAGCTGATTACCCAGAGA
AAGTTCGACAATCTGACCAAGGCCGAGAGAGGCGGCCTGAGCGAACTGGATAAGGCCGGCTTCATCAAGA
GACAGCTGGTGGAAACCCGGCAGATCACAAAGCACGTGGCACAGATCCTGGACTCCCGGATGAACACTAA
GTACGACGAGAATGACAAGCTGATCCGGGAAGTGAAAGTGATCACCCTGAAGTCCAAGCTGGTGTCCGAT
TTCCGGAAGGATTTCCAGTTTTACAAAGTGCGCGAGATCAACAACTACCACCACGCCCACGACGCCTACC
TGAACGCCGTCGTGGGAACCGCCCTGATCAAAAAGTACCCTAAGCTGGAAAGCGAGTTCGTGTACGGCGA
CTACAAGGTGTACGACGTGCGGAAGATGATCGCCAAGAGCGAGCAGGAAATCGGCAAGGCTACCGCCAAG
TACTTCTTCTACAGCAACATCATGAACTTTTTCAAGACCGAGATTACCCTGGCCAACGGCGAGATCCGGA
AGCGGCCTCTGATCGAGACAAACGGCGAAACCGGGGAGATCGTGTGGGATAAGGGCCGGGATTTTGCCAC
CGTGCGGAAAGTGCTGAGCATGCCCCAAGTGAATATCGTGAAAAAGACCGAGGTGCAGACAGGCGGCTTC
AGCAAAGAGTCTATCCTGCCCAAGAGGAACAGCGATAAGCTGATCGCCAGAAAGAAGGACTGGGACCCTA
AGAAGTACGGCGGCTTCGACAGCCCCACCGTGGCCTATTCTGTGCTGGTGGTGGCCAAAGTGGAAAAGGG
CAAGTCCAAGAAACTGAAGAGTGTGAAAGAGCTGCTGGGGATCACCATCATGGAAAGAAGCAGCTTCGAG
AAGAATCCCATCGACTTTCTGGAAGCCAAGGGCTACAAAGAAGTGAAAAAGGACCTGATCATCAAGCTGC
CTAAGTACTCCCTGTTCGAGCTGGAAAACGGCCGGAAGAGAATGCTGGCCTCTGCCGGCGAACTGCAGAA
GGGAAACGAACTGGCCCTGCCCTCCAAATATGTGAACTTCCTGTACCTGGCCAGCCACTATGAGAAGCTG
AAGGGCTCCCCCGAGGATAATGAGCAGAAACAGCTGTTTGTGGAACAGCACAAGCACTACCTGGACGAGA
TCATCGAGCAGATCAGCGAGTTCTCCAAGAGAGTGATCCTGGCCGACGCTAATCTGGACAAAGTGCTGTC
CGCCTACAACAAGCACCGGGATAAGCCCATCAGAGAGCAGGCCGAGAATATCATCCACCTGTTTACCCTG
ACCAATCTGGGAGCCCCTGCCGCCTTCAAGTACTTTGACACCACCATCGACCGGAAGAGGTACACCAGCA
CCAAAGAGGTGCTGGACGCCACCCTGATCCACCAGAGCATCACCGGCCTGTACGAGACACGGATCGACCT
GTCTCAGCTGGGAGGCGACAGCGCTGGAGGAGGTGGAAGCGGAGGAGGAGGAAGCGGAGGAGGAGGTAGC
GGACCTAAGAAAAAGAGGAAGGTGGCGGCCGCTGGATCCGGACGGGCTGACGCATTGGACGATTTTGATC
TGGATATGCTGGGAAGTGACGCCCTCGATGATTTTGACCTTGACATGCTTGGTTCGGATGCCCTTGATGA
CTTTGACCTCGACATGCTCGGCAGTGACGCCCTTGATGATTTCGACCTGGACATGCTGATTAACTGTACA
GGCAGTGGAGAGGGCAGAGGAAGTCTGCTAACATGCGGTGACGTCGAGGAGAATCCTGGCCCAATGGCCA
AGCCTTTGTCTCAAGAAGAATCCACCCTCATTGAAAGAGCAACGGCTACAATCAACAGCATCCCCATCTC
TGAAGACTACAGCGTCGCCAGCGCAGCTCTCTCTAGCGACGGCCGCATCTTCACTGGTGTCAATGTATAT
CATTTTACTGGGGGACCTTGTGCAGAACTCGTGGTGCTGGGCACTGCTGCTGCTGCGGCAGCTGGCAACC
TGACTTGTATCGTCGCGATCGGAAATGAGAACAGGGGCATCTTGAGCCCCTGCGGACGGTGCCGACAGGT
GCTTCTCGATCTGCATCCTGGGATCAAAGCCATAGTGAAGGACAGTGATGGACAGCCGACGGCAGTTGGG
ATTCGTGAATTGCTGCCCTCTGGTTATGTGTGGGAGGGCTAAGAATTCGATATCAAGCTTATCGGTAATC
AACCTCTGGATTACAAAATTTGTGAAAGATTGACTGGTATTCTTAACTATGTTGCTCCTTTTACGCTATG
TGGATACGCTGCTTTAATGCCTTTGTATCATGCTATTGCTTCCCGTATGGCTTTCATTTTCTCCTCCTTG
TATAAATCCTGGTTGCTGTCTCTTTATGAGGAGTTGTGGCCCGTTGTCAGGCAACGTGGCGTGGTGTGCA
CTGTGTTTGCTGACGCAACCCCCACTGGTTGGGGCATTGCCACCACCTGTCAGCTCCTTTCCGGGACTTT
CGCTTTCCCCCTCCCTATTGCCACGGCGGAACTCATCGCCGCCTGCCTTGCCCGCTGCTGGACAGGGGCT
CGGCTGTTGGGCACTGACAATTCCGTGGTGTTGTCGGGGAAATCATCGTCCTTTCCTTGGCTGCTCGCCT
GTGTTGCCACCTGGATTCTGCGCGGGACGTCCTTCTGCTACGTCCCTTCGGCCCTCAATCCAGCGGACCT
TCCTTCCCGCGGCCTGCTGCCGGCTCTGCGGCCTCTTCCGCGTCTTCGCCTTCGCCCTCAGACGAGTCGG
ATCTCCCTTTGGGCCGCCTCCCCGCATCGATACCGTCGACCTCGAGACCTAGAAAAACATGGAGCAATCA
CAAGTAGCAATACAGCAGCTACCAATGCTGATTGTGCCTGGCTAGAAGCACAAGAGGAGGAGGAGGTGGG
TTTTCCAGTCACACCTCAGGTACCTTTAAGACCAATGACTTACAAGGCAGCTGTAGATCTTAGCCACTTT
TTAAAAGAAAAGGGGGGACTGGAAGGGCTAATTCACTCCCAACGAAGACAAGATATCCTTGATCTGTGGA
TCTACCACACACAAGGCTACTTCCCTGATTGGCAGAACTACACACCAGGGCCAGGGATCAGATATCCACT
GACCTTTGGATGGTGCTACAAGCTAGTACCAGTTGAGCAAGAGAAGGTAGAAGAAGCCAATGAAGGAGAG
AACACCCGCTTGTTACACCCTGTGAGCCTGCATGGGATGGATGACCCGGAGAGAGAAGTATTAGAGTGGA
GGTTTGACAGCCGCCTAGCATTTCATCACATGGCCCGAGAGCTGCATCCGGACTGTACTGGGTCTCTCTG
GTTAGACCAGATCTGAGCCTGGGAGCTCTCTGGCTAACTAGGGAACCCACTGCTTAAGCCTCAATAAAGC
TTGCCTTGAGTGCTTCAAGTAGTGTGTGCCCGTCTGTTGTGTGACTCTGGTAACTAGAGATCCCTCAGAC
CCTTTTAGTCAGTGTGGAAAATCTCTAGCAGGGCCCGTTTAAACCCGCTGATCAGCCTCGACTGTGCCTT
CTAGTTGCCAGCCATCTGTTGTTTGCCCCTCCCCCGTGCCTTCCTTGACCCTGGAAGGTGCCACTCCCAC
TGTCCTTTCCTAATAAAATGAGGAAATTGCATCGCATTGTCTGAGTAGGTGTCATTCTATTCTGGGGGGT
GGGGTGGGGCAGGACAGCAAGGGGGAGGATTGGGAAGACAATAGCAGGCATGCTGGGGATGCGGTGGGCT
CTATGGCTTCTGAGGCGGAAAGAACCAGCTGGGGCTCTAGGGGGTATCCCC
[124 nt withheld, positions 6912-7035]
C
[91 nt withheld, positions 7037-7127]
A
[49 nt withheld, positions 7129-7177]
CCTTTGACGTTGGAGTCCACGTTCTTT
[37 nt withheld, positions 7205-7241]
ACCCTATCTCGGTCTATTCTTTTGATTTATAAGGGATTTTGCCGATTTCGGCCTATTGGTTAAAAAATGA
GCTGATTTAACAAAAATTTAACGCGAATTAATTCTGTGGAATGTGTGTCAGTTAGGGTGTGGAAAGTCCC
CAGGCTCCCCAGCAGGCAGAAGTATGCAAAGCATGCATCTCAATTAGTCAGCAACCAGGTGTGGAAAGTC
CCCAGGCTCCCCAGCAGGCAGAAGTATGCAAAGCATGCATCTCAATTAGTCAGCAACCATAGTCCCGCCC
CTAACTCCGCCCATCCCGCCCCTAACTCCGCCCAGTTCCGCCCATTCTCCGCCCCATGGCTGACTAATTT
TTTTTATTTATGCAGAGGCCGAGGCCGCCTCTGCCTCTGAGCTATTCCAGAAGTAGTGAGGAGGCTTTTT
TGGAGGCCTAGGCTTTTGCAAAAAGCTCCCGGGAGCTTGTATATCCATTTTCGGATCTGATCAGCACGTG
TTGACAATTAATCATCGGCATAGTATATCGGCATAGTATAATACGACAAGGTGAGGAACTAAACCATGGC
CAAGTTGACCAGTGCCGTTCCGGTGCTCACCGCGCGCGACGTCGCCGGAGCGGTCGAGTTCTGGACCGAC
CGGCTCGGGTTCTCCCGGGACTTCGTGGAGGACGACTTCGCCGGTGTGGTCCGGGACGACGTGACCCTGT
TCATCAGCGCGGTCCAGGACCAGGTGGTGCCGGACAACACCCTGGCCTGGGTGTGGGTGCGCGGCCTGGA
CGAGCTGTACGCCGAGTGGTCGGAGGTCGTGTCCACGAACTTCCGGGACGCCTCCGGGCCGGCCATGACC
GAGATCGGCGAGCAGCCGTGGGGGCGGGAGTTCGCCCTGCGCGACCCGGCCGGCAACTGCGTGCACTTCG
TGGCCGAGGAGCAGGACTGACACGTGCTACGAGATTTCGATTCCACCGCCGCCTTCTATGAAAGGTTGGG
CTTCGGAATCGTTTTCCGGGACGCCGGCTGGATGATCCTCCAGCGCGGGGATCTCATGCTGGAGTTCTTC
GCCCACCCCAACTTGTTTATTGCAGCTTATAATGGTTACAAATAAAGCAATAGCATCACAAATTTCACAA
ATAAAGCATTTTTTTCACTGCATTCTAGTTGTGGTTTGTCCAAACTCATCAATGTATCTTATCATGTCTG
TATACCGTCGACCTCTAGCTAGAGCTTGGCGTAATCATGGTCATAGCTGTTTCCTGTGTGAAATTGTTAT
CCGCTCACAATTCCACACAACATACGAGCCGGAAGCATAAAGTGTAAAGCCTGGGGTGCCTAATGAGTGA
GCTAACTCACATTAATTGCGTTGCGCTCACTGCCCGCTTTCCAGTCGGGAAACCTGTCGTGCCAGCTGCA
TTAATGAATCGGCCAACGCGCGGGGAGAGGCGGTTTGCGTATTGGGCGCTCTTCCGCTTCCTCGCTCACT
GACTCGCTGCGCTCGGTCGTTCGGCTGCGGCGAGCGGTATCAGCTCACTCAAAGGCGGTAATACGGTTAT
CCACAGAATCAGGGGATAACGCAGGAAAGAACATGTGAGCAAAAGGCCAGCAAAAGGCCAGGAACCGTAA
AAAGGCCGCGTTGCTGGCGTTTTTCCATAGGCTCCGCCCCCCTGACGAGCATCACAAAAATCGACGCTCA
AGTCAGAGGTGGCGAAACCCGACAGGACTATAAAGATACCAGGCGTTTCCCCCTGGAAGCTCCCTCGTGC
GCTCTCCTGTTCCGACCCTGCCGCTTACCGGATACCTGTCCGCCTTTCTCCCTTCGGGAAGCGTGGCGCT
TTCTCATAGCTCACGCTGTAGGTATCTCAGTTCGGTGTAGGTCGTTCGCTCCAAGCTGGGCTGTGTGCAC
GAACCCCCCGTTCAGCCCGACCGCTGCGCCTTATCCGGTAACTATCGTCTTGAGTCCAACCCGGTAAGAC
ACGACTTATCGCCACTGGCAGCAGCCACTGGTAACAGGATTAGCAGAGCGAGGTATGTAGGCGGTGCTAC
AGAGTTCTTGAAGTGGTGGCCTAACTACGGCTACACTAGAAGAACAGTATTTGGTATCTGCGCTCTGCTG
AAGCCAGTTACCTTCGGAAAAAGAGTTGGTAGCTCTTGATCCGGCAAACAAACCACCGCTGGTAGCGGTG
GTTTTTTTGTTTGCAAGCAGCAGATTACGCGCAGAAAAAAAGGATCTCAAGAAGATCCTTTGATCTTTTC
TACGGGGTCTGACGCTCAGTGGAACGAAAACTCACGTTAAGGGATTTTGGTCATGAGATTATCAAAAAGG
ATCTTCACCTAGATCCTTTTAAATTAAAAATGAAGTTTTAAATCAATCTAAAGTATATATGAGTAAACTT
GGTCTGACAGTTACCAATGCTTAATCAGTGAGGCACCTATCTCAGCGATCTGTCTATTTCGTTCATCCAT
AGTTGCCTGACTCCCCGTCGTGTAGATAACTACGATACGGGAGGGCTTACCATCTGGCCCCAGTGCTGCA
ATGATACCGCGAGACCCACGCTCACCGGCTCCAGATTTATCAGCAATAAACCAGCCAGCCGGAAGGGCCG
AGCGCAGAAGTGGTCCTGCAACTTTATCCGCCTCCATCCAGTCTATTAATTGTTGCCGGGAAGCTAGAGT
AAGTAGTTCGCCAGTTAATAGTTTGCGCAACGTTGTTGCCATTGCTACAGGCATCGTGGTGTCACGCTCG
TCGTTTGGTATGGCTTCATTCAGCTCCGGTTCCCAACGATCAAGGCGAGTTACATGATCCCCCATGTTGT
GCAAAAAAGCGGTTAGCTCCTTCGGTCCTCCGATCGTTGTCAGAAGTAAGTTGGCCGCAGTGTTATCACT
CATGGTTATGGCAGCACTGCATAATTCTCTTACTGTCATGCCATCCGTAAGATGCTTTTCTGTGACTGGT
GAGTACTCAACCAAGTCATTCTGAGAATAGTGTATGCGGCGACCGAGTTGCTCTTGCCCGGCGTCAATAC
GGGATAATACCGCGCCACATAGCAGAACTTTAAAAGTGCTCATCATTGGAAAACGTTCTTCGGGGCGAAA
ACTCTCAAGGATCTTACCGCTGTTGAGATCCAGTTCGATGTAACCCACTCGTGCACCCAACTGATCTTCA
GCATCTTTTACTTTCACCAGCGTTTCTGGGTGAGCAAAAACAGGAAGGCAAAATGCCGCAAAAAAGGGAA
TAAGGGCGACACGGAAATGTTGAATACTCATACTCTTCCTTTTTCAATATTATTGAAGCATTTATCAGGG
TTATTGTCTCATGAGCGGATACATATTTGAATGTATTTAGAAAAATAAACAAATAGGGGTTCCGCGCACA
TTTCCCCGAAAAGTGCCACCTGACGTCGACGGATCGGGAGATCTCCCGATCCCCTATGGTGCACTCTCAG
TACAATCTGCTCTGATGCCGCATAGTTAAGCCAGTATCTGCTCCCTGCTTGTGTGTTGGAGGTCGCTGAG
TAGTGCGCGAGCAAAATTTAAGCTACAACAAGGCAAGGCTTGACCGACAATTGCATGAAGAATCTGCTTA
GGGTTAGGCGTTTTGCGCTGCTTCGCGATGTACGGGCCAGATATACGCGTTGACATTGATTATTGACTAG
TTATTAATAGTAATCAATTACGGGGTCATTAGTTCATAGCCCATATATGGAGTTCCGCGTTACATAACTT
ACGGTAAATGGCCCGCCTGGCTGACCGCCCAACGACCCCCGCCCATTGACGTCAATAATGACGTATGTTC
CCATAGTAACGCCAATAGGGACTTTCCATTGACGTCAATGGGTGGAGTATTTACGGTAAACTGCCCACTT
GGCAGTACATCAAGTGTATCATATGCCAAGTACGCCCCCTATTGACGTCAATGACGGTAAATGGCCCGCC
TGGCATTATGCCCAGTACATGACCTTATGGGACTTTCCTACTTGGCAGTACATCTACGTATTAGTCATCG
CTATTACCATGGTGATGCGGTTTTGGCAGTACATCAATGGGCGTGGATAGCGGTTTGACTCACGGGGATT
TCCAAGTCTCCACCCCATTGACGTCAATGGGAGTTTGTTTTGGCACCAAAATCAACGGGACTTTCCAAAA
TGTCGTAACAACTCCGCCCCATTGACGCAAATGGGCGGTAGGCGTGTACGGTGGGAGGTCTATATAAGCA
GCGCGTTTTGCCTGTACTGGGTCTCTCTGGTTAGACCAGATCTGAGCCTGGGAGCTCTCTGGCTAACTAG
GGAACCCACTGCTTAAGCCTCAATAAAGCTTGCCTTGAGTGCTTCAAGTAGTGTGTGCCCGTCTGTTGTG
TGACTCTGGTAACTAGAGATCCCTCAGACCCTTTTAGTCAGTGTGGAAAATCTCTAGCAGTGGCGCCCGA
ACAGGGACTTGAAAGCGAAAGGGAAACCAGAGGAGCTCTCTCGACGCAGGACTCGGCTTGCTGAAGCGCG
CACGGCAAGAGGCGAGGGGCGGCGACTGGTGAGTACGCCAAAAATTTTGACTAGCGGAGGCTAGAAGGAG
AGAGATGGGTGCGAGAGCGTCAGTATTAAGCGGGGGAGAATTAGATCGCGATGGGAAAAAATTCGGTTAA
GGCCAGGGGGAAAGAAAAAATATAAATTAAAACATATAGTATGGGCAAGCAGGGAGCTAGAACGATTCGC
AGTTAATCCTGGCCTGTTAGAAACATCAGAAGGCTGTAGACAAATACTGGGACAGCTACAACCATCCCTT
CAGACAGGATCAGAAGAACTTAGATCATTATATAATACAGTAGCAACCCTCTATTGTGTGCATCAAAGGA
TAGAGATAAAAGACACCAAGGAAGCTTTAGACAAGATAGAGGAAGAGCAAAACAAAAGTAAGACCACCGC
ACAGCAAGCGGCCGCTGATCTTCAGACCTGGAGGAGGAGATATGAGGGACAATTGGAGAAGTGAATTATA
TAAATATAAAGTAGTAAAAATTGAACCATTAGGAGTAGCACCCACCAAGGCAAAGAGAAGAGTGGTGCAG
AGAGAAAAAAGAGCAGTGGGAATAGGAGCTTTGTTCCTTGGGTTCTTGGGAGCAGCAGGAAGCACTATGG
GCGCAGCGTCAATGACGCTGACGGTACAGGCCAGACAATTATTGTCTGGTATAGTGCAGCAGCAGAACAA
TTTGCTGAGGGCTATTGAGGCGCAACAGCATCTGTTGCAACTCACAGTCTGGGGCATCAAGCAGCTCCAG
GCAAGAATCCTGGCTGTGGAAAGATACCTAAAGGATCAACAGCTCCTGGGGATTTGGGGTTGCTCTGGAA
AACTCATTTGCACCACTGCTGTGCCTTGGAATGCTAGTTGGAGTAATAAATCTCTGGAACAGATTTGGAA
TCACACGACCTGGATGGAGTGGGACAGAGAAATTAACAATTACACAAGCTTAATACACTCCTTAATTGAA
GAATCGCAAAACCAGCAAGAAAAGAATGAACAAGAATTATTGGAATTAGATAAATGGGCAAGTTTGTGGA
ATTGGTTTAACATAACAAATTGGCTGTGGTATATAAAATTATTCATAATGATAGTAGGAGGCTTGGTAGG
TTTAAGAATAGTTTTTGCTGTACTTTCTATAGTGAATAGAGTTAGGCAGGGATATTCACCATTATCGTTT
CAGACCCACCTCCCAACCCCGAGGGGACCCGACAGGCCCGAAGGAATAGAAGAAGAAGGTGGAGAGAGAG
ACAGAGACAGATCCATTCGATTAGTGAACGGATCGGCACTGCGTGCGCCAATTCTGCAGACAAATGGCAG
TATTCATCCACAATTTTAAAAGAAAAGGGGGGATTGGGGGGTACAGTGCAGGGGAAAGAATAGTAGACAT
AATAGCAACAGACATACAAACTAAAGAATTACAAAAACAAATTACAAAAATTCAAAATTTTCGGGTTTAT
TACAGGGACAGCAGAGATCCAGTTTGGTTAATTAGCTAGCGAGGGCCTATTTCCCATGATTCCTTCATAT
TTGCATATACGATACAAGGCTGTTAGAGAGATAATTGGAATTAATTTGACTGTAAACACAAAGATATTAG
TACAAAATACGTGACGTAGAAAGTAATAATTTCTTGGGTAGTTTGCAGTTTTAAAATTATGTTTTAAAAT
GGACTATCATATGCTTACCGTAACTTGAAAGTATTTCGATTTCTTGGCTTTATATATCTTGTGGAAAGGA
CGAAACACCGGGGAGCGGGACATCCCCGA
