>Addgene plasmid #118195 | lentiSAMv2 CAMK1D TSS-guide4 | depositor partial sequence | sequence record 223293 | Guide RNA, MS2 stem loops, EF1a core promoter, NLS
NNNNNNNNNNNTTNNAGTTTTAAATTATGTTTTAAATGGACTATCATATGCTTACCGTAACTTGAAAGTA
TTTCGATTTCTTGGCTTTATATATCTTGTGGAAAGGACGAAACACCGGGGAGCGGGACATCCCCGAGTTT
TAGAGCTAGGCCAACATGAGGATCACCCATGTCTGCAGGGCCTAGCAAGTTAAAATAAGGCTAGTCCGTT
ATCAACTTGGCCAACATGAGGATCACCCATGTCTGCAGGGCCAAGTGGCACCGAGTCGGTGCTTTTTTTG
GATCCTAGGTCTTGAAAGGAGTGGGAATTGGCTCCGGTGCCCGTCAGTGGGCAGAGCGCACATCGCCCAC
AGTCCCCGAGAAGTTGGGGGGAGGGGTCGGCAATTGATCCGGTGCCTAGAGAAGGTGGCGCGGGGTAAAC
TGGGAAAGTGATGTCGTGTACTGGCTCCGCCTTTTTCCCGAGGGTGGGGGAGAACCGTATATAAGTGCAG
TAGTCGCCGTGAACGTTCTTTTTCGCAACGGGTTTGCCGCCAGAACACAGGCGTACGGCCACCATGAAAA
GGCCGGCGGCCACGAAAAAGGCCGGCCAGGCAAAAAAGAAAAAGGACAAGAAGTACAGCATCGGCCTGGC
CATCGGCACCAACTCTGTGGGCTGGGCCGTGATCACCGACGAGTACAAGGTGCCCAGCAAGAAATTCAAG
GTGCTGGGCAACACCGACCGGCACAGCATCAAGAAGAACCTGATCGGAGCCCTGCTGTTCGACAGCGGCG
AAACAGCCGAGGCCACCCGGCTGAAGAGAACCGCCAGAAGAAGATACACCAGAACGGAAGAACCGGGATC
TGCTATTCTGCAAGAGATCTTTCGGCAACGAGATGGGCCAAGGTGGGACGAACGGCTTGCTTCCACAGAA
CTGGAAAGAGTCCGTTCCTGGTGGGAAGAAGGATAAGAAGGCAGCGAGACGGGCACTCCCATCTTTCGGG
CAACCTTCGTGGTACGAAGGTGAGCCTACCCACGAGAAAGTTTGCCTATCAGTTCTAGCTGTCTGAATGA
GATAAAACTGGGTGGGACCTGTGATCGGTACAAGGGCCCGAAACTTGCCGGCTTGGATTTTATCT
